>Addgene plasmid #221012 | pDNA5-FRT/TO-eGFP-TONSL | addgene full sequence | sequence record 437036 | Addgene NGS Result
GACGGATCGGGAGATCTCCCGATCCCCTATGGTGCACTCTCAGTACAATCTGCTCTGATGCCGCATAGTT
AAGCCAGTATCTGCTCCCTGCTTGTGTGTTGGAGGTCGCTGAGTAGTGCGCGAGCAAAATTTAAGCTACA
ACAAGGCAAGGCTTGACCGACAATTGCATGAAGAATCTGCTTAGGGTTAGGCGTTTTGCGCTGCTTCGCG
ATGTACGGGCCAGATATACGCGTTGACATTGATTATTGACTAGTTATTAATAGTAATCAATTACGGGGTC
ATTAGTTCATAGCCCATATATGGAGTTCCGCGTTACATAACTTACGGTAAATGGCCCGCCTGGCTGACCG
CCCAACGACCCCCGCCCATTGACGTCAATAATGACGTATGTTCCCATAGTAACGCCAATAGGGACTTTCC
ATTGACGTCAATGGGTGGAGTATTTACGGTAAACTGCCCACTTGGCAGTACATCAAGTGTATCATATGCC
AAGTACGCCCCCTATTGACGTCAATGACGGTAAATGGCCCGCCTGGCATTATGCCCAGTACATGACCTTA
TGGGACTTTCCTACTTGGCAGTACATCTACGTATTAGTCATCGCTATTACCATGGTGATGCGGTTTTGGC
AGTACATCAATGGGCGTGGATAGCGGTTTGACTCACGGGGATTTCCAAGTCTCCACCCCATTGACGTCAA
TGGGAGTTTGTTTTGGCACCAAAATCAACGGGACTTTCCAAAATGTCGTAACAACTCCGCCCCATTGACG
CAAATGGGCGGTAGGCGTGTACGGTGGGAGGTCTATATAAGCAGAGCTCTCCCTATCAGTGATAGAGATC
TCCCTATCAGTGATAGAGATCGTCGACGAGCTCGTTTAGTGAACCGTCAGATCGCCTGGAGACGCCATCC
ACGCTGTTTTGACCTCCATAGAAGACACCGGGACCGATCCAGCCTCCGGACTCTAGCGTTTAAACTTAAG
CTTGGTACCATGGTGAGCAAGGGCGAGGAGCTGTTCACCGGGGTGGTGCCCATCCTGGTCGAGCTGGACG
GCGACGTAAACGGCCACAAGTTCAGCGTGTCCGGCGAGGGCGAGGGCGATGCCACCTACGGCAAGCTGAC
CCTGAAGTTCATCTGCACCACCGGCAAGCTGCCCGTGCCCTGGCCCACCCTCGTGACCACCCTGACCTAC
GGCGTGCAGTGCTTCAGCCGCTACCCCGACCACATGAAGCAGCACGACTTCTTCAAGTCCGCCATGCCCG
AAGGCTACGTCCAGGAGCGCACCATCTTCTTCAAGGACGACGGCAACTACAAGACCCGCGCCGAGGTGAA
GTTCGAGGGCGACACCCTGGTGAACCGCATCGAGCTGAAGGGCATCGACTTCAAGGAGGACGGCAACATC
CTGGGGCACAAGCTGGAGTACAACTACAACAGCCACAACGTCTATATCATGGCCGACAAGCAGAAGAACG
GCATCAAGGTGAACTTCAAGATCCGCCACAACATCGAGGACGGCAGCGTGCAGCTCGCCGACCACTACCA
GCAGAACACCCCCATCGGCGACGGCCCCGTGCTGCTGCCCGACAACCACTACCTGAGCACCCAGTCCGCC
CTGAGCAAAGACCCCAACGAGAAGCGCGATCACATGGTCCTGCTGGAGTTCGTGACCGCCGCCGGGATCA
CTCTCGGCATGGACGAGCTGTACAAGGGCGCGCCAATGAGCCTGGAGCGCGAGCTTCGCCAGCTGAGCAA
GGCGAAAGCCAAGGCGCAGAGGGCCGGGCAGCGGCGCGAAGAGGCCGCGCTGTGCCACCAGCTGGGGGAG
CTCCTGGCCGGCCATGGCCGCTACGCCGAGGCTCTGGAGCAGCACTGGCAGGAGCTGCAGCTTCGGGAGC
GCGCTGACGACCCTCTGGGCTGTGCCGTGGCCCACCGCAAGATCGGAGAGCGCCTGGCCGAGATGGAGGA
CTACCCGGCTGCCTTGCAGCACCAGCACCAGTACCTGGAGCTGGCACATTCCCTGCGCAACCACACGGAG
CTGCAGAGGGCCTGGGCCACCATCGGCCGCACCCACCTGGACATCTATGACCACTGCCAGTCGAGGGATG
CTTTGCTGCAGGCACAGGCTGCCTTTGAGAAGAGCTTGGCTATTGTGGATGAGGAGCTGGAGGGGACACT
GGCCCAGGGAGAGCTGAATGAGATGAGGACCCGCCTCTATCTCAACCTGGGCCTCACCTTTGAGAGCCTG
CAGCAGACAGCCCTGTGCAACGATTACTTCAGGAAGAGCATCTTCCTTGCGGAGCAGAACCACCTTTACG
AGGACCTATTCCGCGCCCGCTACAACCTGGGCACCATCCACTGGCGCGCGGGCCAGCACTCCCAGGCTAT
GCGCTGCTTGGAGGGTGCCCGGGAGTGTGCGCACACCATGAGGAAGCGGTTCATGGAGAGCGAGTGCTGC
GTGGTTATTGCACAGGTCCTCCAAGACCTGGGAGACTTTTTGGCTGCCAAGCGAGCCCTGAAGAAGGCCT
ACAGGCTGGGCTCCCAGAAGCCTGTGCAGAGGGCAGCCATCTGTCAGAACCTCCAGCATGTGCTGGCAGT
GGTCCGGCTGCAGCAACAGCTGGAAGAGGCTGAGGGCAGAGACCCTCAGGGTGCCATGGTCATCTGTGAG
CAGCTAGGGGACCTCTTCTCCAAGGCAGGAGACTTTCCCAGGGCAGCTGAGGCTTACCAGAAGCAGCTGC
GTTTTGCTGAGCTGCTGGACAGACCGGGTGCTGAGCGGGCCATCATCCACGTGTCCCTGGCCACCACACT
GGGAGACATGAAGGACCACCATGGGGCCGTGCGCCACTATGAGGAGGAACTGAGGCTGCGCAGCGGCAAC
GTGCTGGAGGAGGCCAAGACCTGGCTGAACATTGCACTGTCCCGCGAGGAGGCCGGCGATGCCTACGAGC
TGCTGGCCCCGTGCTTCCAGAAAGCGCTCAGCTGTGCCCAGCAGGCCCAGCGTCCCCAGCTGCAGAGGCA
GGTCTTGCAGCATCTCCATACCGTGCAGCTGAGGCTGCAGCCCCAGGAGGCCCCTGAGACCGAAACCAGA
CTGCGGGAGCTCAGTGTAGCTGAAGATGAAGATGAGGAGGAGGAGGCGGAGGAGGCGGCAGCCACAGCGG
AGAGCGAAGCCCTGGAGGCCGGCGAGGTGGAGCTCTCAGAGGGCGAGGACGACACCGATGGCCTGACCCC
GCAGCTGGAGGAGGACGAGGAGCTTCAGGGCCACCTGGGCCGGCGGAAGGGGAGCAAGTGGAACCGGCGA
AACGACATGGGGGAGACCCTGCTGCACCGAGCCTGCATCGAGGGCCAGCTGCGCCGCGTCCAGGACCTTG
TGAGGCAGGGCCACCCCCTTAACCCTCGGGACTACTGTGGCTGGACACCTCTGCACGAGGCCTGCAACTA
CGGGCATCTAGAAATTGTCCGCTTCCTGCTGGACCACGGGGCCGCAGTGGACGACCCAGGTGGCCAGGGC
TGCGAAGGCATCACCCCCCTCCACGATGCCCTCAACTGTGGCCACTTCGAGGTGGCTGAGCTGCTGCTTG
AACGGGGGGCGTCCGTCACCCTCCGCACTCGAAAGGGCCTCAGCCCGCTGGAGACGCTGCAGCAGTGGGT
GAAGCTGTACCGCAGGGACCTGGACCTGGAGACGCGGCAGAAGGCCAGGGCCATGGAGATGCTGCTCCAG
GCGGCTGCCTCGGGCCAAGATCCCCACAGCTCCCAGGCCTTCCACACCCCAAGCAGCCTTCTGTTTGACC
CCGAGACCTCTCCTCCTTTGAGCCCCTGCCCAGAACCCCCCTCTAATAGCACTAGACTCCCAGAGGCCTC
TCAGGTCCATGTCAGGGTCTCCCCAGGGCAGGCGGCACCAGCCATGGCCAGGCCTCGGAGGAGCAGGCAT
GGGCCAGCCAGCAGCAGCAGCAGCTCAGAAGGCGAGGACAGCGCAGGCCCCGCACGGCCGTCCCAGAAGA
GGCCTCGGTGCTCGGCCACAGCACAACGGGTGGCAGCCTGGACGCCTGGCCCCGCCAGCAACAGGGAAGC
AGCCACAGCCAGCACCAGCCGGGCAGCCTACCAGGCAGCCATCCGGGGTGTGGGCAGTGCTCAGAGCCGG
CTGGGGCCTGGCCCACCGCGGGGCCACAGCAAAGCCCTTGCCCCCCAGGCAGCGCTCATCCCGGAGGAGG
AGTGCCTGGCTGGGGACTGGCTGGAGCTGGACATGCCCCTGACCCGCAGCCGCCGGCCCCGCCCCCGGGG
CACTGGAGACAACCGCAGGCCCAGTAGTACCTCTGGGTCGGACAGTGAGGAGAGCAGGCCCCGTGCCCGA
GCCAAGCAGGTCCGCCTGACCTGCATGCAGAGTTGCAGTGCGCCAGTTAACGCAGGGCCCAGCAGCCTGG
CTTCAGAACCTCCAGGGAGCCCCAGCACCCCCAGGGTCTCAGAGCCCAGTGGGGACAGCTCTGCGGCAGG
CCAGCCCTTGGGTCCGGCCCCGCCCCCTCCCATCCGGGTTCGAGTTCAAGTTCAGGATCATCTCTTCCTC
ATCCCTGTCCCACACAGCAGTGACACCCACTCTGTGGCCTGGCTGGCCGAGCAGGCGGCCCAGCGCTACT
ACCAGACCTGCGGGCTGCTGCCCAGGCTCACCCTACGGAAAGAGGGGGCCCTGCTGGCCCCACAGGACCT
CATCCCTGATGTGCTGCAGAGCAATGACGAGGTGTTGGCTGAGGTGACTTCGTGGGACCTGCCCCCGTTG
ACTGACCGCTACCGCAGGGCCTGCCAGAGCCTGGGGCAAGGGGAGCACCAACAGGTGCTGCAGGCCGTGG
AGCTCCAGGGCTTGGGCCTCTCGTTCAGCGCCTGCTCCCTGGCCCTGGACCAGGCCCAGCTTACACCCCT
GCTGCGGGCCCTCAAGCTGCACACAGCACTCCGGGAGCTGCGCCTGGCAGGGAACCGGCTGGGGGACAAG
TGTGTGGCTGAGCTGGTGGCTGCCCTGGGCACCATGCCCAGCCTGGCCCTCCTTGACCTCTCCTCCAATC
ACCTGGGTCCCGAAGGCCTGCGCCAGCTTGCCATGGGGCTCCCAGGCCAAGCCACCTTGCAGAGTTTGGA
GGAATTAGATCTATCGATGAACCCCCTGGGGGACGGCTGTGGCCAGTCCCTGGCCTCCCTCCTGCACGCC
TGCCCCTTACTCAGCACCCTGCGCCTGCAGGCGTGTGGCTTCGGCCCCAGCTTCTTTCTGAGCCACCAGA
CAGCACTGGGTAGTGCTTTCCAAGATGCTGAGCACCTGAAGACCCTGTCCCTGTCCTACAACGCCCTGGG
AGCCCCTGCCCTGGCCAGGACCCTGCAGAGCCTGCCCGCCGGCACCCTCCTGCACTTAGAGCTCAGCTCC
GTGGCAGCCGGCAAGGGTGATTCGGACCTCATGGAGCCTGTATTCCGATACCTGGCCAAGGAAGGCTGTG
CTCTAGCCCACCTGACCCTGTCTGCAAACCACCTGGGGGACAAGGCTGTTAGAGACCTGTGCAGATGTCT
CTCTCTGTGCCCCTCACTCATCTCACTGGATCTGTCTGCCAACCCTGAGATCAGCTGTGCCAGCTTGGAA
GAGCTCCTGTCCACCCTCCAAAAGCGGCCCCAAGGCCTTAGCTTCCTTGGCCTGTCAGGCTGCGCCGTCC
AGGGTCCCCTGGGCCTGGGCCTGTGGGACAAGATAGCCGCGCAGCTCCGGGAACTGCAGCTGTGCAGCAG
ACGCCTCTGCGCTGAGGACAGGGACGCCCTGCGCCAGCTGCAGCCCAGTCGGCCGGGCCCCGGCGAGTGC
ACGCTGGACCACGGCTCCAAGCTCTTCTTTCGGCGCCTCTAGCTCGAGTCTAGAGGGCCCGTTTAAACCC
GCTGATCAGCCTCGACTGTGCCTTCTAGTTGCCAGCCATCTGTTGTTTGCCCCTCCCCCGTGCCTTCCTT
GACCCTGGAAGGTGCCACTCCCACTGTCCTTTCCTAATAAAATGAGGAAATTGCATCGCATTGTCTGAGT
AGGTGTCATTCTATTCTGGGGGGTGGGGTGGGGCAGGACAGCAAGGGGGAGGATTGGGAAGACAATAGCA
GGCATGCTGGGGATGCGGTGGGCTCTATGGCTTCTGAGGCGGAAAGAACCAGCTGGGGCTCTAGGGGGTA
TCCCC
[124 nt withheld, positions 6166-6289]
C
[91 nt withheld, positions 6291-6381]
AGGGTGATGGTTCACGTACCTAGAAGTTCCTATTCCGAAGTTCCTATTCTCTAGAAAGTATAGGAACTTC
CTTGGCCAAAAAGCCTGAACTCACCGCGACGTCTGTCGAGAAGTTTCTGATCGAAAAGTTCGACAGCGTC
TCCGACCTGATGCAGCTCTCGGAGGGCGAAGAATCTCGTGCTTTCAGCTTCGATGTAGGAGGGCGTGGAT
ATGTCCTGCGGGTAAATAGCTGCGCCGATGGTTTCTACAAAGATCGTTATGTTTATCGGCACTTTGCATC
GGCCGCGCTCCCGATTCCGGAAGTGCTTGACATTGGGGAGTTCAGCGAGAGCCTGACCTATTGCATCTCC
CGCCGTGCACAGGGTGTCACGTTGCAAGACCTGCCTGAAACCGAACTGCCCGCTGTTCTGCAGCCGGTCG
CGGAGGCCATGGATGCGATCGCTGCGGCCGATCTTAGCCAGACGAGCGGGTTCGGCCCATTCGGACCGCA
AGGAATCGGTCAATACACTACATGGCGTGATTTCATATGCGCGATTGCTGATCCCCATGTGTATCACTGG
CAAACTGTGATGGACGACACCGTCAGTGCGTCCGTCGCGCAGGCTCTCGATGAGCTGATGCTTTGGGCCG
AGGACTGCCCCGAAGTCCGGCACCTCGTGCACGCGGATTTCGGCTCCAACAATGTCCTGACGGACAATGG
CCGCATAACAGCGGTCATTGACTGGAGCGAGGCGATGTTCGGGGATTCCCAATACGAGGTCGCCAACATC
TTCTTCTGGAGGCCGTGGTTGGCTTGTATGGAGCAGCAGACGCGCTACTTCGAGCGGAGGCATCCGGAGC
TTGCAGGATCGCCGCGGCTCCGGGCGTATATGCTCCGCATTGGTCTTGACCAACTCTATCAGAGCTTGGT
TGACGGCAATTTCGATGATGCAGCTTGGGCGCAGGGTCGATGCGACGCAATCGTCCGATCCGGAGCCGGG
ACTGTCGGGCGTACACAAATCGCCCGCAGAAGCGCGGCCGTCTGGACCGATGGCTGTGTAGAAGTACTCG
CCGATAGTGGAAACCGACGCCCCAGCACTCGTCCGAGGGCAAAGGAATAGCACGTACTACGAGATTTCGA
TTCCACCGCCGCCTTCTATGAAAGGTTGGGCTTCGGAATCGTTTTCCGGGACGCCGGCTGGATGATCCTC
CAGCGCGGGGATCTCATGCTGGAGTTCTTCGCCCACCCCAACTTGTTTATTGCAGCTTATAATGGTTACA
AATAAAGCAATAGCATCACAAATTTCACAAATAAAGCATTTTTTTCACTGCATTCTAGTTGTGGTTTGTC
CAAACTCATCAATGTATCTTATCATGTCTGTATACCGTCGACCTCTAGCTAGAGCTTGGCGTAATCATGG
TCATAGCTGTTTCCTGTGTGAAATTGTTATCCGCTCACAATTCCACACAACATACGAGCCGGAAGCATAA
AGTGTAAAGCCTGGGGTGCCTAATGAGTGAGCTAACTCACATTAATTGCGTTGCGCTCACTGCCCGCTTT
CCAGTCGGGAAACCTGTCGTGCCAGCTGCATTAATGAATCGGCCAACGCGCGGGGAGAGGCGGTTTGCGT
ATTGGGCGCTCTTCCGCTTCCTCGCTCACTGACTCGCTGCGCTCGGTCGTTCGGCTGCGGCGAGCGGTAT
CAGCTCACTCAAAGGCGGTAATACGGTTATCCACAGAATCAGGGGATAACGCAGGAAAGAACATGTGAGC
AAAAGGCCAGCAAAAGGCCAGGAACCGTAAAAAGGCCGCGTTGCTGGCGTTTTTCCATAGGCTCCGCCCC
CCTGACGAGCATCACAAAAATCGACGCTCAAGTCAGAGGTGGCGAAACCCGACAGGACTATAAAGATACC
AGGCGTTTCCCCCTGGAAGCTCCCTCGTGCGCTCTCCTGTTCCGACCCTGCCGCTTACCGGATACCTGTC
CGCCTTTCTCCCTTCGGGAAGCGTGGCGCTTTCTCATAGCTCACGCTGTAGGTATCTCAGTTCGGTGTAG
GTCGTTCGCTCCAAGCTGGGCTGTGTGCACGAACCCCCCGTTCAGCCCGACCGCTGCGCCTTATCCGGTA
ACTATCGTCTTGAGTCCAACCCGGTAAGACACGACTTATCGCCACTGGCAGCAGCCACTGGTAACAGGAT
TAGCAGAGCGAGGTATGTAGGCGGTGCTACAGAGTTCTTGAAGTGGTGGCCTAACTACGGCTACACTAGA
AGAACAGTATTTGGTATCTGCGCTCTGCTGAAGCCAGTTACCTTCGGAAAAAGAGTTGGTAGCTCTTGAT
CCGGCAAACAAACCACCGCTGGTAGCGGTGGTTTTTTTGTTTGCAAGCAGCAGATTACGCGCAGAAAAAA
AGGATCTCAAGAAGATCCTTTGATCTTTTCTACGGGGTCTGACGCTCAGTGGAACGAAAACTCACGTTAA
GGGATTTTGGTCATGAGATTATCAAAAAGGATCTTCACCTAGATCCTTTTAAATTAAAAATGAAGTTTTA
AATCAATCTAAAGTATATATGAGTAAACTTGGTCTGACAGTTACCAATGCTTAATCAGTGAGGCACCTAT
CTCAGCGATCTGTCTATTTCGTTCATCCATAGTTGCCTGACTCCCCGTCGTGTAGATAACTACGATACGG
GAGGGCTTACCATCTGGCCCCAGTGCTGCAATGATACCGCGAGACCCACGCTCACCGGCTCCAGATTTAT
CAGCAATAAACCAGCCAGCCGGAAGGGCCGAGCGCAGAAGTGGTCCTGCAACTTTATCCGCCTCCATCCA
GTCTATTAATTGTTGCCGGGAAGCTAGAGTAAGTAGTTCGCCAGTTAATAGTTTGCGCAACGTTGTTGCC
ATTGCTACAGGCATCGTGGTGTCACGCTCGTCGTTTGGTATGGCTTCATTCAGCTCCGGTTCCCAACGAT
CAAGGCGAGTTACATGATCCCCCATGTTGTGCAAAAAAGCGGTTAGCTCCTTCGGTCCTCCGATCGTTGT
CAGAAGTAAGTTGGCCGCAGTGTTATCACTCATGGTTATGGCAGCACTGCATAATTCTCTTACTGTCATG
CCATCCGTAAGATGCTTTTCTGTGACTGGTGAGTACTCAACCAAGTCATTCTGAGAATAGTGTATGCGGC
GACCGAGTTGCTCTTGCCCGGCGTCAATACGGGATAATACCGCGCCACATAGCAGAACTTTAAAAGTGCT
CATCATTGGAAAACGTTCTTCGGGGCGAAAACTCTCAAGGATCTTACCGCTGTTGAGATCCAGTTCGATG
TAACCCACTCGTGCACCCAACTGATCTTCAGCATCTTTTACTTTCACCAGCGTTTCTGGGTGAGCAAAAA
CAGGAAGGCAAAATGCCGCAAAAAAGGGAATAAGGGCGACACGGAAATGTTGAATACTCATACTCTTCCT
TTTTCAATATTATTGAAGCATTTATCAGGGTTATTGTCTCATGAGCGGATACATATTTGAATGTATTTAG
AAAAATAAACAAATAGGGGTTCCGCGCACATTTCCCCGAAAAGTGCCACCTGACGTC
Features (pLannotate 1.2.2; 22 found; start..end, strand, type, name):
     28..80      -  misc_feature   bom (fragment): basis of mobility region from pBR322
    235..614     +  enhancer       CMV enhancer: human cytomegalovirus immediate early enhancer
    615..818     +  promoter       CMV promoter: human cytomegalovirus (CMV) immediate early promoter
    820..839     +  promoter       PLtetO-1 promoter (fragment): modified phage lambda PL promoter with tet operator sites (Lutz and Bujard, 1997)
    841..860     +  promoter       PLtetO-1 promoter (fragment): modified phage lambda PL promoter with tet operator sites (Lutz and Bujard, 1997)
    868..901     +  promoter       TRE3GV promoter (fragment): 3rd-generation Tet-responsive promoter that can be activated by binding of Tet-On® 3G, optimized for retroviral and lentiviral vectors
    990..1706    +  CDS            EGFP: EGFP is a basic (constitutively fluorescent) green fluorescent protein published in 1996, derived from Aequorea victoria. It is reported to be a rapidly-maturing weak dimer with moderate acid sensitivity.
   1716..5849    +  CDS            TONSL: TONSL_HUMAN - Also known as IKBR, NFKBIL2. Experimental evidence at protein level: Swiss-Prot protein existence level 1. Component of the MMS22L-TONSL complex, a complex that stimulates the recombination-dependent repair of stalled or collapsed replication forks. The MMS22L-TONSL complex is required to maintain genome integrity during DNA replication by promoting homologous recombination-mediated repair of replication fork-associated double- strand breaks. It may act by mediating the assembly of RAD51 filaments on ssDNA. Within the complex, may act as a scaffold. From Homo sapiens (Human).
   5896..6120    +  polyA_signal   bGH poly(A) signal: bovine growth hormone polyadenylation signal
   6124..6145    +  promoter       SV40 promoter (fragment): SV40 enhancer and early promoter
   6166..6399    +  rep_origin     f1 ori (fragment) (sequence partly withheld): f1 bacteriophage origin of replication; arrow indicates direction of (+) strand synthesis
   6404..6451    +  protein_bind   FRT: FLP-mediated recombination occurs in the 8-bp core sequence TCTAGAAA (Turan and Bode, 2011). FLP recombinase from the Saccharomyces cerevisiae 2μ plasmid
   6459..7481    +  CDS            HygR: hygromycin B phosphotransferase confers resistance to hygromycin
   7491..7616    +  CDS            ble (fragment): BLE_KLEPN - Experimental evidence at protein level: Swiss-Prot protein existence level 1. Binding protein with a strong affinity to the bleomycin family of antibiotics. Binds to CL990; an antimitotic-antibiotic compound. From Klebsiella pneumoniae.
   7611..7732    +  polyA_signal   SV40 poly(A) signal: SV40 polyadenylation signal
   7805..7821    -  protein_bind   lac operator: The lac repressor binds to the lac operator to inhibit transcription in E. coli. This inhibition can be relieved by adding lactose or isopropyl-β-D-thiogalactopyranoside (IPTG). lac repressor encoded by lacI
   7829..7859    -  promoter       lac promoter: promoter for the E. coli lac operon
   7874..7895    -  protein_bind   CAP binding site: CAP binding activates transcription in the presence of cAMP. E. coli catabolite activator protein
   7908..8000    -  CDS            lacI (fragment): lac repressor; lacI; The lac repressor binds to the lac operator to inhibit transcription in E. coli. This inhibition can be relieved by adding lactose or isopropyl-β-D-thiogalactopyranoside (IPTG).
   8183..8771    -  rep_origin     ori: high-copy-number ColE1/pMB1/pBR322/pUC origin of replication
   8942..9802    -  CDS            AmpR: β-lactamase; bla; confers resistance to ampicillin, carbenicillin, and related antibiotics
   9803..9907    -  promoter       AmpR promoter: bla
