[The description below was written by a language model from this plasmid's Addgene catalogue record and pLannotate feature annotations shown in this document.]
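Description:
pDNA5-FRT/TO-eGFP-TONSL is a mammalian expression plasmid of about 9.9 kb built on a pcDNA5/FRT/TO-type backbone that already carries eGFP. It is designed for tetracycline-regulated expression and for FLP-mediated integration into host cell lines bearing a genomic FRT site. In bacteria it is maintained through a high-copy ColE1/pUC-type origin and selected with ampicillin via the β-lactamase gene. A partial f1 origin and remnants of lac regulatory sequence are also annotated in the backbone.

The expression cassette is driven by the CMV immediate-early enhancer and promoter. Two short tet operator-like elements follow directly (annotated as PLtetO-1 fragments), consistent with the "TO" design in which a Tet repressor supplied by the host cell keeps the promoter silent until tetracycline or doxycycline is added. Downstream, EGFP is fused to the N-terminus of full-length human TONSL (also known as NFKBIL2), a 4.1 kb insert cloned between AscI and XhoI, and the transcript ends at a bGH polyadenylation signal. The TONSL coding sequence carries silent mutations that make it resistant to an siRNA.

A single FRT site lies immediately upstream of a hygromycin phosphotransferase gene with an SV40 poly(A). No full promoter is annotated in front of this gene, an arrangement in which hygromycin resistance is typically gained only after correct FLP recombination at the genomic target. The catalogue also lists zeocin and blasticidin as markers, but only a short ble fragment and no blasticidin gene appear in the feature table, so these probably relate to the host cell system. TONSL is a component of the MMS22L-TONSL complex involved in homologous recombination and recovery from replication stress. The siRNA-resistant design fits complementation and localisation experiments in cells depleted of endogenous TONSL.
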