Addgene plasmid #221012: pDNA5-FRT/TO-eGFP-TONSL
Purpose: mammalian expression vector of eGFP tagged TONSL siRNA resistant
Depositing lab: Daniel Durocher. Depositing organization: Sinai Health System. Publication: The MMS22L-TONSL complex mediates recovery from replication stress and homologous recombination. O'Donnell L, Panier S, Wildenhain J, Tkach JM, Al-Hakim A, Landry MC, Escribano-Diaz C, Szilard RK, Young JT, Munro M, Canny MD, Kolas NK, Zhang W, Harding SM, Ylanko J, Mendez M, Mullin M, Sun T, Habermann B, Datti A, Bristow RG, Gingras AC, Tyers MD, Brown GW, Durocher D. Mol Cell. 2010 Nov 24;40(4):619-31. doi: 10.1016/j.molcel.2010.10.024. Epub 2010 Nov 4. PubMed 21055983.
Backbone
  Vector backbone: pcDNA5 eGFP-FRT-T0
  Backbone manufacturer: ThermoFisher
  Backbone size w/o insert (bp): 5804
  Total vector size (bp): 9938
  Vector type: Mammalian Expression
  Selectable markers: Hygromycin, Zeocin, Blasticidin
Growth in bacteria
  Bacterial resistance: Ampicillin, 100 μg/mL
  Growth temperature: 37°C
  Growth strain: DH5alpha
  Copy number: High Copy
Gene/Insert
  Gene/Insert name: TONSL (alt name: NFKBIL2)
  Species: H. sapiens (human)
  Insert size (bp): 4134
  Mutation: silent mutations in TONSL: 5’-gaATtAgaTCtaTCGatga-3’ to confer siRNA resistance
  GenBank ID: NM_013432.4
  Entrez Gene: TONSL (a.k.a. IKBR, NFKBIL2, SEMDSP)
  Promoter: CMV
  Tag / fusion protein: eGFP (N terminal on insert)
  Cloning method: Restriction Enzyme; 5′ cloning site AscI (not destroyed); 3′ cloning site XhoI (not destroyed)
  Sequencing primers: 5′ cgcaaatgggcggtaggcgtg
Terms and licenses: Academic/Nonprofit Terms; Industry Terms: Not Available to Industry
How to cite: pDNA5-FRT/TO-eGFP-TONSL was a gift from Daniel Durocher (Addgene plasmid # 221012 ; http://n2t.net/addgene:221012 ; RRID:Addgene_221012)
